>Addgene plasmid #176479 | pJP72 | addgene full sequence | sequence record 346558 | Addgene NGS Result
GTGTTGAAGAGGGAAAAAAACGAAAAAAGAAAAAAGTGAAAAAAAGGCAATTTTTTGTTGTTTTCCAGAA
CGTTCTAAATTTCAAAACAGAAACGGCTTGTCCGATGCGATCGATCGTGACAGCGCAGCAGTGGCAGACG
ATTGCAAGACGAGCATCTCACGCAAGAGGCAAAAGAGCGCGAAGAAGAGAGCGGAGAAGAGGAAGCGAGA
GAGAAAAGCCCGAAGGCGAAAAAGAAAAAGAAAAAAAAAAGAACCACATGTTTCTGTTTCGCGTTTTTCG
TTTTCCACTTTCACGTCCATCTCCAGGCCGAGGAAAGGGGCATCGGATGGCCCGCGCACCGCAATCCAGT
GTGCAGAGACACTGTCTAGCGGATTGCGAGGAGGGGAGGAGGGGACAAGCGGGGATGGGCCGAGATCGGC
TTCGAGAAGGAAGATGGAAGCAAGTCACGTTCGATTTTTTTTCTTTTCACAAACCTGTAAAAGAGTGCTC
TCTCCCAAATTCGGTTGTCGTTCTATTTCAAAATGCAGCATCAAAAGCTAAATCGACAACGATTGGGGGA
AAAAAACTGAGAGTTTGGAGGTTGCTGATTGTCGGTCGTTGCTAACTGTGCATTTGCCGGCCCCTTTTTT
CTTTGTACAAGATCACGCAGCAACAGACACAATCCGCATCAGGCAGCGTTGGCGACTAGGGCGCTCGGAG
AGAACGCGCTTAGAAGAACTCGTCGAGGAGGCGGTAGAAGGCGATGCGCTGCGAATCGGGAGCGGCGATA
CCGTAGAGGACGAGGAAGCGGTCAGCCCATTCGCCGCCGAGCTCTTCAGCAATATCACGGGTAGCGAGGG
CGATGTCCTGGTAGCGGTCGGCGACACCCAGACGGCCGCAGTCGATGAAGCCCGAAAAGCGGCCGTTTTC
GACCATGATGTTGGGGAGGCAGGCATCGCCGTGGGTGACGACGAGATCCTCGCCGTCGGGCATGCGGGCC
TTGAGGCGGGCGAACAGTTCGGCGGGGGCGAGGCCCTGGTGCTCTTCGTCCAGATCATCCTGATCGACGA
GACCGGCTTCCATGCGAGTACGGGCGCGCTCGATGCGGTGCTTGGCTTGGTGGTCGAAGGGGCAGGTAGC
GGGATCGAGGGTGTGCAGGCGGCGCATGGCATCAGCCATGATGGAGACCTTCTCGGCGGGAGCGAGGTGC
GACGACAGGAGATCCTGGCCGGGGACTTCGCCGAGGAGCAGCCAGTCGCGGCCGGCTTCAGTGACAACGT
CGAGGACAGCGGCGCAGGGAACGCCGGTGGTGGCCAGCCACGAGAGGCGGGCGGCCTCGTCCTGCAGTTC
GTTCAGGGCACCGGACAGGTCGGTCTTGACAAAGAGAACGGGGCGGCCCTGGGCCGACAGGCGGAAGACG
GCGGCATCCGAGCAGCCGATGGTCTGTTGGGCCCAGTCGTAGCCGAAGAGGCGCTCGACCCAAGCGGCGG
GCGAACCGGCGTGGAGGCCATCTTGTTCAATCATGCGAAACGAGCCAGCTTGAACATCTTCACCATCCAT
TTTGGTGGGTTGGTGGGATTTAACTAGGTTAAAAGACTGATCTGAAACTCGTCCAAAACGGGCCGCCTTA
AATACCCCCAGCGGGTCGCAGCACGATTTCAGGTCAGTCTGCCATGGCAGTTTGACCTGAAAAACCTGTT
TGTTGACTGCGGTTTCCAAAGATGGCAAGCCGCAGTGGAAAAAAACAAACAATCAGCATTTTTGTGGGAT
CATTGGGACGTCAGGTGGCACTTTTCGGGGAAATGTGCGCGGAACCCCTATTTGTTTATTTTTCTAAATA
CATTCAAATATGTATCCGCTCATGAGACAATAACCCTGATAAATGCTTCAATAATATTGAAAAAGGAAGA
GTATGAGTATTCAACATTTCCGTGTCGCCCTTATTCCCTTTTTTGCGGCATTTTGCCTTCCTGTTTTTGC
TCACCCAGAAACGCTGGTGAAAGTAAAAGATGCTGAAGATCAGTTGGGTGCACGAGTGGGTTACATCGAA
CTGGATCTCAACAGCGGTAAGATCCTTGAGAGTTTTCGCCCCGAAGAACGTTTTCCAATGATGAGCACTT
TTAAAGTTCTGCTATGTGGCGCGGTATTATCCCGTATTGACGCCGGGCAAGAGCAACTCGGTCGCCGCAT
ACACTATTCTCAGAATGACTTGGTTGAGTACTCACCAGTCACAGAAAAGCATCTTACGGATGGCATGACA
GTAAGAGAATTATGCAGTGCTGCCATAACCATGAGTGATAACACTGCGGCCAACTTACTTCTGACAACGA
TCGGAGGACCGAAGGAGCTAACCGCTTTTTTGCACAACATGGGGGATCATGTAACTCGCCTTGATCGTTG
GGAACCGGAGCTGAATGAAGCCATACCAAACGACGAGCGTGACACCACGATGCCTGTAGCAATGGCAACA
ACGTTGCGCAAACTATTAACTGGCGAACTACTTACTCTAGCTTCCCGGCAACAATTAATAGACTGGATGG
AGGCGGATAAAGTTGCAGGACCACTTCTGCGCTCGGCCCTTCCGGCTGGCTGGTTTATTGCTGATAAATC
TGGAGCCGGTGAGCGTGGGTCTCGCGGTATCATTGCAGCACTGGGGCCAGATGGTAAGCCCTCCCGTATC
GTAGTTATCTACACGACGGGGAGTCAGGCAACTATGGATGAACGAAATAGACAGATCGCTGAGATAGGTG
CCTCACTGATTAAGCATTGGTAACTGTCAGACCAAGTTTACTCATATATACTTTAGATTGATTTAAAACT
TCATTTTTAATTTAAAAGGATCTAGGTGAAGATCCTTTTTGATAATCTCATGACCAAAATCCCTTAACGT
GAGTTTTCGTTCCACTGAGCGTCAGACCCCGTAGAAAAGATCAAAGGATCTTCTTGAGATCCTTTTTTTC
TGCGCGTAATCTGCTGCTTGCAAACAAAAAAACCACCGCTACCAGCGGTGGTTTGTTTGCCGGATCAAGA
GCTACCAACTCTTTTTCCGAAGGTAACTGGCTTCAGCAGAGCGCAGATACCAAATACTGTTCTTCTAGTG
TAGCCGTAGTTAGGCCACCACTTCAAGAACTCTGTAGCACCGCCTACATACCTCGCTCTGCTAATCCTGT
TACCAGTGGCTGCTGCCAGTGGCGATAAGTCGTGTCTTACCGGGTTGGACTCAAGACGATAGTTACCGGA
TAAGGCGCAGCGGTCGGGCTGAACGGGGGGTTCGTGCACACAGCCCAGCTTGGAGCGAACGACCTACACC
GAACTGAGATACCTACAGCGTGAGCTATGAGAAAGCGCCACGCTTCCCGAAGGGAGAAAGGCGGACAGGT
ATCCGGTAAGCGGCAGGGTCGGAACAGGAGAGCGCACGAGGGAGCTTCCAGGGGGAAACGCCTGGTATCT
TTATAGTCCTGTCGGGTTTCGCCACCTCTGACTTGAGCGTCGATTTTTGTGATGCTCGTCAGGGGGGCGG
AGCCTATGGAAAAACGCCAGCAACGCGGCCTTTTTACGGTTCCTGGCCTTTTGCTGGCCTTTTGCTCACA
TGTTCTTTCCGATGCCGGCGGTGAGAACAGCACTAGCAATGAGCAATCACACGCATCTAGGTGCCAGGCG
CAGCATGATTGAAAATGGCAACACTTTCGCCGCACAAAGTCAAACCATTTCATTCCACTTGTTCTCCATT
TCCCCATTCCTTGCTCATCCCTCCACTGTAAAAACAACTCGTCGTGTTTCTTGCCATAATGGAATATATT
GCGCTCATAACCAACGCAAAAAAAATGACAACCAAAAAAAACTTCAATGCAAGCAACAAAAATCATGAAA
TCCCTTTTTGGTCTTAGAAATGATTGAAATAAACAAATGTGTCTTGGCAAACACAAAATGCGGCCGCCTT
AAGACTTCTTGTACAGCTCGTCCATGCCGCCGGTGGAGTGGCGGCCCTCGGAGCGTTCGTACTGTTCGAC
GACGGTGTAGTCCTCGTTGTGGGAGGTGATGTCGAGCTTACGGTCGACGTTGTAGGCACCGGGCATCTGG
ACGGGCTTCTTGGCCTTGTAGGTGGTCTTGAAGTCGGCCAGGTAGCGGCCGCCGTCCTTCAGGCGCAGAG
CCATCTTAATGTCGCCCTTCAGGACACCGTCCTCGGGGTAGAGACGCTCGGTGGAGGCTTCCCAGCCCAT
GGTCTTCTTCTGCATGACGGGGCCGTCGGGGGGGAAGTTGGTGCCGCGGAGCTTGACCTTGTAGATCAGG
GTGCCGTCCTCCAGGGAGGTGTCCTGGGTGACGGTGACGGCACCGCCGTCCTCGAAGTTCATGACGCGCT
CCCACTTGAAGCCCTCGGGGAAGGACTGCTTGTAGTAGTCGGGGATGTCGGCGGGGTGCTTGGTGAAAGC
ACGGGAGCCGTACATGAACTGGGGGGACAGGATGTCCCAGGAGAAGGGCAGGGGACCACCCTTGGTGACC
TTCAGCTTGGCGGTCTGGGTGCCCTCGTAGGGGCGGCCCTCGCCCTCACCCTCGATCTCGAACTCGTGGC
CGTTCATGGAGCCCTCCATGTGGACCTTGAAGCGCATGAACTCCTTGATGACGGCCTCGCCCTTCGAGAC
CATGGTACCACTAGTTGTGAAGGTTGTTCTGTGTGTGTTAAATAATAAAAAAATGGAAGAGTGAGCATTT
CCAAATCAAAAAGCGACAATTATTTAAATCAGGATTGCACGTGGGGAGAAGGAAGAAAACGATGAAACAG
CATTTTAAAAAAAAACACTCGTGGGGTTCGGCGTCAACACCCCACGCTGACGTTCGCGTTTCGACGCTCG
TTTTTGGCAATGCGCAAGGGGATGGGGATGAATGGATCCTAATCCGAGTGTGCACGACGAGAGCGAAGAA
CAAACGCAGAACGACAGTTGGAGGAA
Features (pLannotate 1.2.2; 5 found; start..end, strand, type, name):
    713..1504    -  CDS            neo: KKA2_KLEPN - Also known as kan, nptII. Experimental evidence at protein level: Swiss-Prot protein existence level 1. Resistance to kanamycin, neomycin, paromomycin, ribostamycin, butirosin and gentamicin B. From Klebsiella pneumoniae.
   1788..1892    +  promoter       AmpR promoter: bla
   1893..2753    +  CDS            AmpR: β-lactamase; bla; confers resistance to ampicillin, carbenicillin, and related antibiotics
   2924..3512    +  rep_origin     ori: high-copy-number ColE1/pMB1/pBR322/pUC origin of replication
   3928..4623    -  CDS            mScarlet: mScarlet is a basic (constitutively fluorescent) red fluorescent protein published in 2016, derived from synthetic construct. It has moderate acid sensitivity.
