[The description below was written by a language model from this plasmid's Addgene catalogue record and pLannotate feature annotations shown in this document.]
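Description:
pJP72 is a 4,926 bp expression plasmid for the unicellular holozoan Capsaspora owczarzaki, built on the small pUC57-mini cloning backbone. In E. coli it is maintained at high copy from the ColE1/pUC-type origin and selected through the β-lactamase (AmpR) gene driven by its own bla promoter. Both elements are annotated in the feature table. The record describes no origin or other maintenance element for Capsaspora itself.

The payload consists of two synthetic, Capsaspora-adapted expression cassettes. The first carries an mScarlet red fluorescent protein open reading frame, codon-optimized for Capsaspora and flanked by the Capsaspora EF1-α promoter and terminator. KpnI and AflII sites placed at the start and end of the coding sequence allow a gene of interest to be joined by Gibson assembly, producing N- or C-terminal mScarlet fusions. The second cassette provides selection in Capsaspora. It contains a neomycin phosphotransferase (NeoR/GenR) coding sequence taken from a Dictyostelium vector and recoded for Capsaspora, under the promoter and terminator of the Capsaspora actin ortholog CAOG_06018, and it confers resistance to Geneticin (G418). The automated annotation detects both coding sequences on the reverse strand relative to AmpR and the origin. It does not annotate the Capsaspora promoters and terminators, which are known only from the catalogue description.

The plasmid serves as a fluorescent marker and as a parent vector for tagged-protein constructs in Capsaspora, with G418 selection for transformed cells. It was deposited with work on genome editing and Hippo pathway function in this organism.
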