Addgene plasmid #176479: pJP72
Purpose: Expresses mScarlet under control of the Capsaspora EF1 promoter and GenR under control of the Capsaspora actin promoter
Depositing lab: Duojia Pan. Depositing organization: University of Texas Southwestern Medical Center. Publication: Genome editing in the unicellular holozoan Capsaspora owczarzaki suggests a premetazoan role for the Hippo pathway in multicellular morphogenesis. Phillips JE, Santos M, Konchwala M, Xing C, Pan D. Elife. 2022 Jun 6;11. pii: 77598. doi: 10.7554/eLife.77598. PubMed 35659869.
Backbone
  Vector backbone: pUC57-mini
  Backbone manufacturer: Genscript
  Backbone size w/o insert (bp): 1835
  Total vector size (bp): 4926
  Modifications to backbone: To generate a vector for mScarlet expression in Capsaspora, a DNA construct containing an open reading frame encoding the mScarlet protein codon-optimized for expression in Capsaspora and under control of the EF1-α promoter and terminator was constructed by gene synthesis and cloned into the EcoRV site of the pUC57-mini vector (Genscript). A KpnI site and an AflII site were incorporated at the beginning and end of the coding sequence, respectively, allowing for the construction of N or C-terminal protein fusion constructs by Gibson assembly. To incorporate a Geneticin resistance gene, the NeoR coding sequence from the Dictyostelium pDM323 vector was codon optimized for Capsaspora, the optimized sequence was synthesized with the promoter and terminator from the Capsaspora actin ortholog gene CAOG_06018, and the synthesized fragment was cloned into the SmaI site of pUC-57 by Gibson assembly.
  Vector type: Capsaspora owczarzaki expression
  Selectable markers: Neomycin (select with G418)
Growth in bacteria
  Bacterial resistance: Ampicillin, 100 μg/mL
  Growth temperature: 37°C
  Growth strain: DH5alpha
  Copy number: High Copy
Gene/Insert 1
  Gene/Insert name: actin > GenR
  Species: Synthetic; Capsaspora owczarzaki
  Insert size (bp): 1121
  Cloning method: Gibson Cloning
  Sequencing primers: 5′ GTTCCGCGCACATTTCC
Gene/Insert 2
  Gene/Insert name: EF1 > mScarlet
  Species: Synthetic; Capsaspora owczarzaki
  Insert size (bp): 1952
  Cloning method: Gibson Cloning
  Sequencing primers: 5′ GATTTGGAAATGCTCACTCTTCC; 3′ TGAAATAAACAAATGTGTCTTGGC
Resource information
  A portion of this plasmid was derived from a plasmid made by: The EF-1 promoter sequence was provided as a gift by Dr. Iñaki Ruiz-trillo.
Terms and licenses: Academic/Nonprofit Terms; Industry Terms: Not Available to Industry
How to cite: pJP72 was a gift from Duojia Pan (Addgene plasmid # 176479 ; http://n2t.net/addgene:176479 ; RRID:Addgene_176479)
